Addgene plasmid #46656: pcDNA3.2 mir-1-1 reporter cel-mir-50
Depositing lab: David Bartel. Depositing organization: Whitehead Institute for Biomedical Research. Publication: Beyond Secondary Structure: Primary-Sequence Determinants License Pri-miRNA Hairpins for Processing. Auyeung VC, Ulitsky I, McGeary SE, Bartel DP. Cell. 2013 Feb 14;152(4):844-58. doi: 10.1016/j.cell.2013.01.031. PubMed 23415231.
Backbone
  Vector backbone: pcDNA3.2 V5-DEST mir-1-1 reporter
  Backbone manufacturer: Bartel lab (Addgene plasmid# 46646)
  Backbone size w/o insert (bp): 8038
  Vector type: Mammalian Expression, RNAi
  Selectable markers: Neomycin (select with G418)
Growth in bacteria
  Bacterial resistance: Ampicillin, 100 μg/mL
  Growth temperature: 37°C
  Growth strain: DH5alpha
  Copy number: High Copy
Gene/Insert
  Gene/Insert name: cel-mir-50 (alt name: mir-50 pri-mRNA)
  Species: C. elegans (nematode)
  Promoter: CMV
  Tag / fusion protein: hsa-mir-1-1 (C terminal on insert); V5 (C terminal on backbone)
  Cloning method: Gateway Cloning
  Sequencing primers: 5′ CMV-F; 3′ TK-pA-R
Terms and licenses: Academic/Nonprofit Terms; Industry Terms: Not Available to Industry
How to cite: pcDNA3.2 mir-1-1 reporter cel-mir-50 was a gift from David Bartel (Addgene plasmid # 46656 ; http://n2t.net/addgene:46656 ; RRID:Addgene_46656)
