[The description below was written by a language model from this plasmid's Addgene catalogue record and pLannotate feature annotations shown in this document.]
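Description:
pcDNA3.2 mir-1-1 reporter cel-mir-50 is a mammalian expression plasmid built to test how a nematode primary microRNA transcript is processed in mammalian cells. It derives from a pcDNA3.2 V5-DEST Gateway destination vector that was modified to carry a human mir-1-1 hairpin. It replicates in E. coli from a high-copy ColE1/pUC-type origin under ampicillin selection (AmpR with its bla promoter) and also carries an f1 origin. For selection in mammalian cells, an SV40 enhancer/early promoter drives the neomycin phosphotransferase gene, followed by an SV40 poly(A) signal, giving G418 resistance. The catalogue lists the empty backbone as 8038 bp, whereas the depositor's full sequence is 6,187 nt. This would be consistent with Gateway recombination replacing a larger destination cassette with a short insert, although the record does not explain the difference.

The expression unit is driven by the CMV immediate-early enhancer and promoter, with a T7 promoter just downstream. The C. elegans mir-50 pri-miRNA segment sits between attB1 and attB2 sites left by Gateway cloning. Immediately after attB2 lies the hsa-mir-1-1 precursor, so both hairpins are transcribed on a single RNA that ends at the HSV TK polyadenylation signal. A backbone V5 tag sequence lies downstream, but since the insert is non-coding it presumably has no functional role here. Placing the two hairpins in tandem suggests that the co-transcribed mir-1-1 acts as an internal reference against which mir-50 output can be compared, in line with the associated study of primary-sequence determinants of pri-miRNA processing. The short HIV-1 LTR, bGH poly(A), ble and lacI fragment annotations appear to be backbone remnants or partial matches.
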