Features (pLannotate 1.2.2; 24 found; start..end, strand, type, name):
     36..80      -  misc_feature   bom (fragment): basis of mobility region from pBR322
    235..614     +  enhancer       CMV enhancer: human cytomegalovirus immediate early enhancer
    615..818     +  promoter       CMV promoter: human cytomegalovirus (CMV) immediate early promoter
    814..847     +  LTR            5' LTR (truncated) (fragment): truncated 5' long terminal repeat (LTR) from HIV-1
    863..881     +  promoter       T7 promoter: promoter for bacteriophage T7 RNA polymerase
    911..935     +  protein_bind   attB1: mutant version of attB; recombination site for the Gateway® BP reaction BP Clonase™
   1068..1168    +  ncRNA          mir-50: Accession: RF00824 - microRNA mir-50
   1300..1324    -  protein_bind   attB2: mutant version of attB; recombination site for the Gateway® BP reaction BP Clonase™
   1402..1478    +  ncRNA          mir-1: Accession: RF00103 - mir-1 microRNA precursor family
   1677..1718    +  CDS            V5 tag: epitope tag from simian virus 5
   1802..1850    +  polyA_signal   HSV TK poly(A) signal: herpes simplex virus thymidine kinase polyadenylation signal (Cole and Stacy, 1985)
   1941..1957    -  polyA_signal   bGH poly(A) signal (fragment): bovine growth hormone polyadenylation signal
   2052..2480    +  rep_origin     f1 ori (sequence partly withheld): f1 bacteriophage origin of replication; arrow indicates direction of (+) strand synthesis
   2494..2823    +  promoter       SV40 promoter: SV40 enhancer and early promoter
   2890..3681    +  CDS            neo: KKA2_KLEPN - Also known as kan, nptII. Experimental evidence at protein level: Swiss-Prot protein existence level 1. Resistance to kanamycin, neomycin, paromomycin, ribostamycin, butirosin and gentamicin B. From Klebsiella pneumoniae.
   3707..3865    +  CDS            ble (fragment): BLE_KLEPN - Experimental evidence at protein level: Swiss-Prot protein existence level 1. Binding protein with a strong affinity to the bleomycin family of antibiotics. Binds to CL990; an antimitotic-antibiotic compound. From Klebsiella pneumoniae.
   3860..3981    +  polyA_signal   SV40 poly(A) signal: SV40 polyadenylation signal
   4054..4070    -  protein_bind   lac operator: The lac repressor binds to the lac operator to inhibit transcription in E. coli. This inhibition can be relieved by adding lactose or isopropyl-β-D-thiogalactopyranoside (IPTG). lac repressor encoded by lacI
   4078..4108    -  promoter       lac promoter: promoter for the E. coli lac operon
   4123..4144    -  protein_bind   CAP binding site: CAP binding activates transcription in the presence of cAMP. E. coli catabolite activator protein
   4157..4249    -  CDS            lacI (fragment): lac repressor; lacI; The lac repressor binds to the lac operator to inhibit transcription in E. coli. This inhibition can be relieved by adding lactose or isopropyl-β-D-thiogalactopyranoside (IPTG).
   4432..5020    -  rep_origin     ori: high-copy-number ColE1/pMB1/pBR322/pUC origin of replication
   5191..6051    -  CDS            AmpR: β-lactamase; bla; confers resistance to ampicillin, carbenicillin, and related antibiotics
   6052..6156    -  promoter       AmpR promoter: bla
>Addgene plasmid #46656 | pcDNA3.2 mir-1-1 reporter cel-mir-50 | depositor full sequence | sequence record 117371 | pcDNA3.2 mir-1-1 reporter cel-mir-50 sequence 6187 bps
GACGGATCGGGAGATCTCCCGATCCCCTATGGTCGACTCTCAGTACAATCTGCTCTGATGCCGCATAGTT
AAGCCAGTATCTGCTCCCTGCTTGTGTGTTGGAGGTCGCTGAGTAGTGCGCGAGCAAAATTTAAGCTACA
ACAAGGCAAGGCTTGACCGACAATTGCATGAAGAATCTGCTTAGGGTTAGGCGTTTTGCGCTGCTTCGCG
ATGTACGGGCCAGATATACGCGTTGACATTGATTATTGACTAGTTATTAATAGTAATCAATTACGGGGTC
ATTAGTTCATAGCCCATATATGGAGTTCCGCGTTACATAACTTACGGTAAATGGCCCGCCTGGCTGACCG
CCCAACGACCCCCGCCCATTGACGTCAATAATGACGTATGTTCCCATAGTAACGCCAATAGGGACTTTCC
ATTGACGTCAATGGGTGGACTATTTACGGTAAACTGCCCACTTGGCAGTACATCAAGTGTATCATATGCC
AAGTACGCCCCCTATTGACGTCAATGACGGTAAATGGCCCGCCTGGCATTATGCCCAGTACATGACCTTA
TGGGACTTTCCTACTTGGCAGTACATCTACGTATTAGTCATCGCTATTACCATGGTGATGCGGTTTTGGC
AGTACATCAATGGGCGTGGATAGCGGTTTGACTCACGGGGATTTCCAAGTCTCCACCCCATTGACGTCAA
TGGGAGTTTGTTTTGGCACCAAAATCAACGGGACTTTCCAAAATGTCGTAACAACTCCGCCCCATTGACG
CAAATGGGCGGTAGGCGTGTACGGTGGGAGGTCTATATAAGCAGAGCTCTCTGGCTAACTAGAGAACCCA
CTGCTTACTGGCTTATCGAAATTAATACGACTCACTATAGGGAGACCCAAGCTGGCTAGTTAAGCTATCA
ACAAGTTTGTACAAAAAAGCAGGCTCATATGGCAGATTGTGCAGGAGAACACGGTGAGCTATTTTCTTTA
TTAGAAACATTTATAAACTAGGACTCTCCCAATTCCTCTTCGATTCTATTTTTACTAATTCTGAATTCCA
TAATTCTATATTCTGTATTCCTGCCCGCCGGCCGCTGATATGTCTGGTATTCTTGGGTTTGAACTTCCAG
CGTTGAACCCGCATATTAGACGTATCGACGGCCGGCGGGGCAGGTAATGGCTGGTAAGTTTGGAGAGACC
GGGGGAGTCCCAGAGATGCATCGACCAAAAGCCGAAATTACTGAGCTTAATGAAAACTCTTCACGTTTTC
AGCAAGAAATCGTCGAAACAGAATTCGACGACAAAGCTTACCCAGCTTTCTTGTACAAAGTGGTTGATCT
AGAGGGCCCGCAGTGGGGTCAGCTTCTACCGGGGCGGCGTCCCGGGGTCTTGGAACTGCATGCAGACTGC
CTGCTTGGGAAACATACTTCTTTATATGCCCATATGGACCTGCTAAGCTATGGAATGTAAAGAAGTATGT
ATCTCAGGCCGGGACCTCTCTCGCCGCACTGAGGGGCACTCCACACCACGGGGGCCGCCGCGGCCGACAG
CCAGCCAGGCGGCTGTGGTGGGGGTGAGGCTGGGGCGGCAGGCTGCCTGGGCGTTGGTGGACGGTCGTGT
CCCCGCCAGCATTGTTCTGTCACTTTGCCTGTGTCAGCAGGTGGAAGTGCTCACCAGACATTCGAAGGTA
AGCCTATCCCTAACCCTCTCCTCGGTCTCGATTCTACGCGTACCGGTTAGTAATGAGTTTAAACGGGGGA
GGCTAACTGAAACACGGAAGGAGACAATACCGGAAGGAACCCGCGCTATGACGGCAATAAAAAGACAGAA
TAAAACGCACGGGTGTTGGGTCGTTTGTTCATAAACGCGGGGTTCGGTCCCAGGGCTGGCACTCTGTCGA
TACCCCACCGAGACCCCATTGGGGCCAATACGCCCGCGTTTCTTCCTTTTCCCCACCCCACCCCCCAAGT
TCGGGTGAAGGCCCAGGGCTCGCAGCCAACGTCGGGGCGGCAGGCCCTGCCATAGCAGATCTGCGCAGCT
GGGGCTCTAGGGGGTATCCCC
[124 nt withheld, positions 2052-2175]
C
[32 nt withheld, positions 2177-2208]
CA
[57 nt withheld, positions 2211-2267]
A
[49 nt withheld, positions 2269-2317]
CCTTTGACGTTGGAGTCCACGTTCTTT
[37 nt withheld, positions 2345-2381]
ACCCTATCTCGGTCTATTCTTTTGATTTATAAGGGATTTTGGGGATTTCGGCCTATTGGTTAAAAAATGA
GCTGATTTAACAAAAATTTAACGCGAATTAATTCTGTGGAATGTGTGTCAGTTAGGGTGTGGAAAGTCCC
CAGGCTCCCCAGCAGGCAGAAGTATGCAAAGCATGCATCTCAATTAGTCAGCAACCAGGTGTGGAAAGTC
CCCAGGCTCCCCAGCAGGCAGAAGTATGCAAAGCATGCATCTCAATTAGTCAGCAACCATAGTCCCGCCC
CTAACTCCGCCCATCCCGCCCCTAACTCCGCCCAGTTCCGCCCATTCTCCGCCCCATGGCTGACTAATTT
TTTTTATTTATGCAGAGGCCGAGGCCGCCTCTGCCTCTGAGCTATTCCAGAAGTAGTGAGGAGGCTTTTT
TGGAGGCCTAGGCTTTTGCAAAAAGCTCCCGGGAGCTTGTATATCCATTTTCGGATCTGATCAAGAGACA
GGATGAGGATCGTTTCGCATGATTGAACAAGATGGATTGCACGCAGGTTCTCCGGCCGCTTGGGTGGAGA
GGCTATTCGGCTATGACTGGGCACAACAGACAATCGGCTGCTCTGATGCCGCCGTGTTCCGGCTGTCAGC
GCAGGGGCGCCCGGTTCTTTTTGTCAAGACCGACCTGTCCGGTGCCCTGAATGAACTGCAGGACGAGGCA
GCGCGGCTATCGTGGCTGGCCACGACGGGCGTTCCTTGCGCAGCTGTGCTCGACGTTGTCACTGAAGCGG
GAAGGGACTGGCTGCTATTGGGCGAAGTGCCGGGGCAGGATCTCCTGTCATCTCACCTTGCTCCTGCCGA
GAAAGTATCCATCATGGCTGATGCAATGCGGCGGCTGCATACGCTTGATCCGGCTACCTGCCCATTCGAC
CACCAAGCGAAACATCGCATCGAGCGAGCACGTACTCGGATGGAAGCCGGTCTTGTCGATCAGGATGATC
TGGACGAAGAGCATCAGGGGCTCGCGCCAGCCGAACTGTTCGCCAGGCTCAAGGCGCGCATGCCCGACGG
CGAGGATCTCGTCGTGACCCATGGCGATGCCTGCTTGCCGAATATCATGGTGGAAAATGGCCGCTTTTCT
GGATTCATCGACTGTGGCCGGCTGGGTGTGGCGGACCGCTATCAGGACATAGCGTTGGCTACCCGTGATA
TTGCTGAAGAGCTTGGCGGCGAATGGGCTGACCGCTTCCTCGTGCTTTACGGTATCGCCGCTCCCGATTC
GCAGCGCATCGCCTTCTATCGCCTTCTTGACGAGTTCTTCTGAGCGGGACTCTGGGGTTCGCGAAATGAC
CGACCAAGCGACGCCCAACCTGCCATCACGAGATTTCGATTCCACCGCCGCCTTCTATGAAAGGTTGGGC
TTCGGAATCGTTTTCCGGGACGCCGGCTGGATGATCCTCCAGCGCGGGGATCTCATGCTGGAGTTCTTCG
CCCACCCCAACTTGTTTATTGCAGCTTATAATGGTTACAAATAAAGCAATAGCATCACAAATTTCACAAA
TAAAGCATTTTTTTCACTGCATTCTAGTTGTGGTTTGTCCAAACTCATCAATGTATCTTATCATGTCTGT
ATACCGTCGACCTCTAGCTAGAGCTTGGCGTAATCATGGTCATAGCTGTTTCCTGTGTGAAATTGTTATC
CGCTCACAATTCCACACAACATACGAGCCGGAAGCATAAAGTGTAAAGCCTGGGGTGCCTAATGAGTGAG
CTAACTCACATTAATTGCGTTGCGCTCACTGCCCGCTTTCCAGTCGGGAAACCTGTCGTGCCAGCTGCAT
TAATGAATCGGCCAACGCGCGGGGAGAGGCGGTTTGCGTATTGGGCGCTCTTCCGCTTCCTCGCTCACTG
ACTCGCTGCGCTCGGTCGTTCGGCTGCGGCGAGCGGTATCAGCTCACTCAAAGGCGGTAATACGGTTATC
CACAGAATCAGGGGATAACGCAGGAAAGAACATGTGAGCAAAAGGCCAGCAAAAGGCCAGGAACCGTAAA
AAGGCCGCGTTGCTGGCGTTTTTCCATAGGCTCCGCCCCCCTGACGAGCATCACAAAAATCGACGCTCAA
GTCAGAGGTGGCGAAACCCGACAGGACTATAAAGATACCAGGCGTTTCCCCCTGGAAGCTCCCTCGTGCG
CTCTCCTGTTCCGACCCTGCCGCTTACCGGATACCTGTCCGCCTTTCTCCCTTCGGGAAGCGTGGCGCTT
TCTCAATGCTCACGCTGTAGGTATCTCAGTTCGGTGTAGGTCGTTCGCTCCAAGCTGGGCTGTGTGCACG
AACCCCCCGTTCAGCCCGACCGCTGCGCCTTATCCGGTAACTATCGTCTTGAGTCCAACCCGGTAAGACA
CGACTTATCGCCACTGGCAGCAGCCACTGGTAACAGGATTAGCAGAGCGAGGTATGTAGGCGGTGCTACA
GAGTTCTTGAAGTGGTGGCCTAACTACGGCTACACTAGAAGGACAGTATTTGGTATCTGCGCTCTGCTGA
AGCCAGTTACCTTCGGAAAAAGAGTTGGTAGCTCTTGATCCGGCAAACAAACCACCGCTGGTAGCGGTGG
TTTTTTTGTTTGCAAGCAGCAGATTACGCGCAGAAAAAAAGGATCTCAAGAAGATCCTTTGATCTTTTCT
ACGGGGTCTGACGCTCAGTGGAACGAAAACTCACGTTAAGGGATTTTGGTCATGAGATTATCAAAAAGGA
TCTTCACCTAGATCCTTTTAAATTAAAAATGAAGTTTTAAATCAATCTAAAGTATATATGAGTAAACTTG
GTCTGACAGTTACCAATGCTTAATCAGTGAGGCACCTATCTCAGCGATCTGTCTATTTCGTTCATCCATA
GTTGCCTGACTCCCCGTCGTGTAGATAACTACGATACGGGAGGGCTTACCATCTGGCCCCAGTGCTGCAA
TGATACCGCGAGACCCACGCTCACCGGCTCCAGATTTATCAGCAATAAACCAGCCAGCCGGAAGGGCCGA
GCGCAGAAGTGGTCCTGCAACTTTATCCGCCTCCATCCAGTCTATTAATTGTTGCCGGGAAGCTAGAGTA
AGTAGTTCGCCAGTTAATAGTTTGCGCAACGTTGTTGCCATTGCTACAGGCATCGTGGTGTCACGCTCGT
CGTTTGGTATGGCTTCATTCAGCTCCGGTTCCCAACGATCAAGGCGAGTTACATGATCCCCCATGTTGTG
CAAAAAAGCGGTTAGCTCCTTCGGTCCTCCGATCGTTGTCAGAAGTAAGTTGGCCGCAGTGTTATCACTC
ATGGTTATGGCAGCACTGCATAATTCTCTTACTGTCATGCCATCCGTAAGATGCTTTTCTGTGACTGGTG
AGTACTCAACCAAGTCATTCTGAGAATAGTGTATGCGGCGACCGAGTTGCTCTTGCCCGGCGTCAATACG
GGATAATACCGCGCCACATAGCAGAACTTTAAAAGTGCTCATCATTGGAAAACGTTCTTCGGGGCGAAAA
CTCTCAAGGATCTTACCGCTGTTGAGATCCAGTTCGATGTAACCCACTCGTGCACCCAACTGATCTTCAG
CATCTTTTACTTTCACCAGCGTTTCTGGGTGAGCAAAAACAGGAAGGCAAAATGCCGCAAAAAAGGGAAT
AAGGGCGACACGGAAATGTTGAATACTCATACTCTTCCTTTTTCAATATTATTGAAGCATTTATCAGGGT
TATTGTCTCATGAGCGGATACATATTTGAATGTATTTAGAAAAATAAACAAATAGGGGTTCCGCGCACAT
TTCCCCGAAAAGTGCCACCTGACGTC
