>Addgene plasmid #46656 | pcDNA3.2 mir-1-1 reporter cel-mir-50 | addgene partial sequence | sequence record 67899 | CMV-F 5'-CGCAAATGGGCGGTAGGCGTG-3'
ACTAGAGAACCCACTGCTTACTGGCTTATCGAAATTAATACGACTCACTATAGGGAGACCCAAGCTGGCT
AGTTAAGCTATCAACAAGTTTGTACAAAAAAGCAGGCTCATATGGCAGATTGTGCAGGAGAACACGGTGA
GCTATTTTCTTTATTAGAAACATTTATAAACTAGGACTCTCCCAATTCCTCTTCGATTCTATTTTTACTA
ATTCTGAATTCCATAATTCTATATTCTGTATTCCTGCCCGCCGGCCGCTGATATGTCTGGTATTCTTGGG
TTTGAACTTCCAGCGTTGAACCCGCATATTAGACGTATCGACGGCCGGCGGGGCAGGTAATGGCTGGTAA
GTTTGGAGAGACCGGGGGAGTCCCAGAGATGCATCGACCAAAAGCCGAAATTACTGAGCTTAATGAAAAC
TCTTCACGTTTTCAGCAAGAAATCGTCGAAACAGAATTCGACGACAAAGCTTACCCAGCTTTCTTGTACA
AAGTGGTTGATCTAGAGGGCCCGCAGTGGGGTCAGCTTCTACCGGGGCGGCGTCCCGGGGTCTTGGAACT
GCATGCAGACTGCCTGCTTGGGAAACATACTTCTTTATATGCCCATATGGACCTGCTAAGCTATGGAATG
TAAAGAAGTATGTATCTCAGGCCGGGACCTCTCTCGCCGCACTGAGGGGCACTCCACACCACGGGGGCCG
CCGCGGCCGACAGCCAGCCAGGCGGCTGTGGTGGGGGTGA
